>Addgene plasmid #116316 | pHAGE-EGFR-V769L | addgene full sequence | sequence record 250510 | Addgene NGS Result
TGGAAGGGCTAATTCACTCCCAAAGAAGACAAGATATCCTTGATCTGTGGATCTACCACACACAAGGCTA
CTTCCCTGATTAGCAGAACTACACACCAGGGCCAGGGGTCAGATATCCACTGACCTTTGGATGGTGCTAC
AAGCTAGTACCAGTTGAGCCAGATAAGGTAGAAGAGGCCAATAAAGGAGAGAACACCAGCTTGTTACACC
CTGTGAGCCTGCATGGGATGGATGACCCGGAGAGAGAAGTGTTAGAGTGGAGGTTTGACAGCCGCCTAGC
ATTTCATCACGTGGCCCGAGAGCTGCATCCGGAGTACTTCAAGAACTGCTGATATCGAGCTTGCTACAAG
GGACTTTCCGCTGGGGACTTTCCAGGGAGGCGTGGCCTGGGCGGGACTGGGGAGTGGCGAGCCCTCAGAT
CCTGCATATAAGCAGCTGCTTTTTGCCTGTACTGGGTCTCTCTGGTTAGACCAGATCTGAGCCTGGGAGC
TCTCTGGCTAACTAGGGAACCCACTGCTTAAGCCTCAATAAAGCTTGCCTTGAGTGCTTCAAGTAGTGTG
TGCCCGTCTGTTGTGTGACTCTGGTAACTAGAGATCCCTCAGACCCTTTTAGTCAGTGTGGAAAATCTCT
AGCAGTGGCGCCCGAACAGGGACTTGAAAGCGAAAGGGAAACCAGAGGAGCTCTCTCGACGCAGGACTCG
GCTTGCTGAAGCGCGCACGGCAAGAGGCGAGGGGCGGCGACTGGTGAGTACGCCAAAAATTTTGACTAGC
GGAGGCTAGAAGGAGAGAGATGGGTGCGAGAGCGTCAGTATTAAGCGGGGGAGAATTAGATCGCGATGGG
AAAAAATTCGGTTAAGGCCAGGGGGAAAGAAAAAATATAAATTAAAACATATAGTATGGGCAAGCAGGGA
GCTAGAACGATTCGCAGTTAATCCTGGCCTGTTAGAAACATCAGAAGGCTGTAGACAAATACTGGGACAG
CTACAACCATCCCTTCAGACAGGATCAGAAGAACTTAGATCATTATATAATACAGTAGCAACCCTCTATT
GTGTGCATCAAAGGATAGAGATAAAAGACACCAAGGAAGCTTTAGACAAGATAGAGGAAGAGCAAAACAA
AAGTAAGACCACCGCACAGCAAGCGGCCGGCCGCTGATCTTCAGACCTGGAGGAGGAGATATGAGGGACA
ATTGGAGAAGTGAATTATATAAATATAAAGTAGTAAAAATTGAACCATTAGGAGTAGCACCCACCAAGGC
AAAGAGAAGAGTGGTGCAGAGAGAAAAAAGAGCAGTGGGAATAGGAGCTTTGTTCCTTGGGTTCTTGGGA
GCAGCAGGAAGCACTATGGGCGCAGCGTCAATGACGCTGACGGTACAGGCCAGACAATTATTGTCTGGTA
TAGTGCAGCAGCAGAACAATTTGCTGAGGGCTATTGAGGCGCAACAGCATCTGTTGCAACTCACAGTCTG
GGGCATCAAGCAGCTCCAGGCAAGAATCCTGGCTGTGGAAAGATACCTAAAGGATCAACAGCTCCTGGGG
ATTTGGGGTTGCTCTGGAAAACTCATTTGCACCACTGCTGTGCCTTGGAATGCTAGTTGGAGTAATAAAT
CTCTGGAACAGATTTGGAATCACACGACCTGGATGGAGTGGGACAGAGAAATTAACAATTACACAAGCTT
AATACACTCCTTAATTGAAGAATCGCAAAACCAGCAAGAAAAGAATGAACAAGAATTATTGGAATTAGAT
AAATGGGCAAGTTTGTGGAATTGGTTTAACATAACAAATTGGCTGTGGTATATAAAATTATTCATAATGA
TAGTAGGAGGCTTGGTAGGTTTAAGAATAGTTTTTGCTGTACTTTCTATAGTGAATAGAGTTAGGCAGGG
ATATTCACCATTATCGTTTCAGACCCACCTCCCAACCCCGAGGGGACCCGACAGGCCCGAAGGAATAGAA
GAAGAAGGTGGAGAGAGAGACAGAGACAGATCCATTCGATTAGTGAACGGATCTCGACGGTATCGCCGAA
TTCACAAATGGCAGTATTCATCCACAATTTTAAAAGAAAAGGGGGGATTGGGGGGTACAGTGCAGGGGAA
AGAATAGTAGACATAATAGCAACAGACATACAAACTAAAGAATTACAAAAACAAATTACAAAAATTCAAA
ATTTTCGGGTTTATTACAGGGACAGCAGAGATCCAGTTTGGACTAGTCGTGAGGCTCCGGTGCCCGTCAG
TGGGCAGAGCGCACATCGCCCACAGTCCCCGAGAAGTTGGGGGGAGGGGTCGGCAATTGAACCGGTGCCT
AGAGAAGGTGGCGCGGGGTAAACTGGGAAAGTGATGTCGTGTACTGGCTCCGCCTTTTTCCCGAGGGTGG
GGGAGAACCGTATATAAGTGCAGTAGTCGCCGTGAACGTTCTTTTTCGCAACGGGTTTGCCGCCAGAACA
CAGGTAAGTGCCGTGTGTGGTTCCCGCGGGCCTGGCCTCTTTACGGGTTATGGCCCTTGCGTGCCTTGAA
TTACTTCCACCTGGCTGCAGTACGTGATTCTTGATCCCGAGCTTCGGGTTGGAAGTGGGTGGGAGAGTTC
GAGGCCTTGCGCTTAAGGAGCCCCTTCGCCTCGTGCTTGAGTTGAGGCCTGGCCTGGGCGCTGGGGCCGC
CGCGTGCGAATCTGGTGGCACCTTCGCGCCTGTCTCGCTGCTTTCGATAAGTCTCTAGCCATTTAAAATT
TTTGATGACCTGCTGCGACGCTTTTTTTCTGGCAAGATAGTCTTGTAAATGCGGGCCAAGATCTGCACAC
TGGTATTTCGGTTTTTGGGGCCGCGGGCGGCGACGGGGCCCGTGCGTCCCAGCGCACATGTTCGGCGAGG
CGGGGCCTGCGAGCGCGGCCACCGAGAATCGGACGGGGGTAGTCTCAAGCTGGCCGGCCTGCTCTGGTGC
CTGGCCTCGCGCCGCCGTGTATCGCCCCGCCCTGGGCGGCAAGGCTGGCCCGGTCGGCACCAGTTGCGTG
AGCGGAAAGATGGCCGCTTCCCGGCCCTGCTGCAGGGAGCTCAAAATGGAGGACGCGGCGCTCGGGAGAG
CGGGCGGGTGAGTCACCCACACAAAGGAAAAGGGCCTTTCCGTCCTCAGCCGTCGCTTCATGTGACTCCA
CGGAGTACCGGGCGCCGTCCAGGCACCTCGATTAGTTCTCGAGCTTTTGGAGTACGTCGTCTTTAGGTTG
GGGGGAGGGGTTTTATGCGATGGAGTTTCCCCACACTGAGTGGGTGGAGACTGAAGTTAGGCCAGCTTGG
CACTTGATGTAATTCTCCTTGGAATTTGCCCTTTTTGAGTTTGGATCTTGGTTCATTCTCAAGCCTCAGA
CAGTGGTTCAAAGTTTTTTTCTTCCATTTCAGGTGTCGTGAAGCGGCCCTGCAGATATCAACAAGTTTGT
ACAAAAAAGCAGGCACCATGCGACCCTCCGGGACGGCCGGGGCAGCGCTCCTGGCGCTGCTGGCTGCGCT
CTGCCCGGCGAGTCGGGCTCTGGAGGAAAAGAAAGTTTGCCAAGGCACGAGTAACAAGCTCACGCAGTTG
GGCACTTTTGAAGATCATTTTCTCAGCCTCCAGAGGATGTTCAATAACTGTGAGGTGGTCCTTGGGAATT
TGGAAATTACCTATGTGCAGAGGAATTATGATCTTTCCTTCTTAAAGACCATCCAGGAGGTGGCTGGTTA
TGTCCTCATTGCCCTCAACACAGTGGAGCGAATTCCTTTGGAAAACCTGCAGATCATCAGAGGAAATATG
TACTACGAAAATTCCTATGCCTTAGCAGTCTTATCTAACTATGATGCAAATAAAACCGGACTGAAGGAGC
TGCCCATGAGAAATTTACAGGAAATCCTGCATGGCGCCGTGCGGTTCAGCAACAACCCTGCCCTGTGCAA
CGTGGAGAGCATCCAGTGGCGGGACATAGTCAGCAGTGACTTTCTCAGCAACATGTCGATGGACTTCCAG
AACCACCTGGGCAGCTGCCAAAAGTGTGATCCAAGCTGTCCCAATGGGAGCTGCTGGGGTGCAGGAGAGG
AGAACTGCCAGAAACTGACCAAAATCATCTGTGCCCAGCAGTGCTCCGGGCGCTGCCGTGGCAAGTCCCC
CAGTGACTGCTGCCACAACCAGTGTGCTGCAGGCTGCACAGGCCCCCGGGAGAGCGACTGCCTGGTCTGC
CGCAAATTCCGAGACGAAGCCACGTGCAAGGACACCTGCCCCCCACTCATGCTCTACAACCCCACCACGT
ACCAGATGGATGTGAACCCCGAGGGCAAATACAGCTTTGGTGCCACCTGCGTGAAGAAGTGTCCCCGTAA
TTATGTGGTGACAGATCACGGCTCGTGCGTCCGAGCCTGTGGGGCCGACAGCTATGAGATGGAGGAAGAC
GGCGTCCGCAAGTGTAAGAAGTGCGAAGGGCCTTGCCGCAAAGTGTGTAACGGAATAGGTATTGGTGAAT
TTAAAGACTCACTCTCCATAAATGCTACGAATATTAAACACTTCAAAAACTGCACCTCCATCAGTGGCGA
TCTCCACATCCTGCCGGTGGCATTTAGGGGTGACTCCTTCACACATACTCCTCCTCTGGATCCACAGGAA
CTGGATATTCTGAAAACCGTAAAGGAAATCACAGGGTTTTTGCTGATTCAGGCTTGGCCTGAAAACAGGA
CGGACCTCCATGCCTTTGAGAACCTAGAAATCATACGCGGCAGGACCAAGCAACATGGTCAGTTTTCTCT
TGCAGTCGTCAGCCTGAACATAACATCCTTGGGATTACGCTCCCTCAAGGAGATAAGTGATGGAGATGTG
ATAATTTCAGGAAACAAAAATTTGTGCTATGCAAATACAATAAACTGGAAAAAACTGTTTGGGACCTCCG
GTCAGAAAACCAAAATTATAAGCAACAGAGGTGAAAACAGCTGCAAGGCCACAGGCCAGGTCTGCCATGC
CTTGTGCTCCCCCGAGGGCTGCTGGGGCCCGGAGCCCAGGGACTGCGTCTCTTGCCGGAATGTCAGCCGA
GGCAGGGAATGCGTGGACAAGTGCAACCTTCTGGAGGGTGAGCCAAGGGAGTTTGTGGAGAACTCTGAGT
GCATACAGTGCCACCCAGAGTGCCTGCCTCAGGCCATGAACATCACCTGCACAGGACGGGGACCAGACAA
CTGTATCCAGTGTGCCCACTACATTGACGGCCCCCACTGCGTCAAGACCTGCCCGGCAGGAGTCATGGGA
GAAAACAACACCCTGGTCTGGAAGTACGCAGACGCCGGCCATGTGTGCCACCTGTGCCATCCAAACTGCA
CCTACGGATGCACTGGGCCAGGTCTTGAAGGCTGTCCAACGAATGGGCCTAAGATCCCGTCCATCGCCAC
TGGGATGGTGGGGGCCCTCCTCTTGCTGCTGGTGGTGGCCCTGGGGATCGGCCTCTTCATGCGAAGGCGC
CACATCGTTCGGAAGCGCACGCTGCGGAGGCTGCTGCAGGAGAGGGAGCTTGTGGAGCCTCTTACACCCA
GTGGAGAAGCTCCCAACCAAGCTCTCTTGAGGATCTTGAAGGAAACTGAATTCAAAAAGATCAAAGTGCT
GGGCTCCGGTGCGTTCGGCACGGTGTATAAGGGACTCTGGATCCCAGAAGGTGAGAAAGTTAAAATTCCC
GTCGCTATCAAGGAATTAAGAGAAGCAACATCTCCGAAAGCCAACAAGGAAATCCTCGATGAAGCCTACG
TGATGGCCAGCTTGGACAACCCCCACGTGTGCCGCCTGCTGGGCATCTGCCTCACCTCCACCGTGCAGCT
CATCACGCAGCTCATGCCCTTCGGCTGCCTCCTGGACTATGTCCGGGAACACAAAGACAATATTGGCTCC
CAGTACCTGCTCAACTGGTGTGTGCAGATCGCAAAGGGCATGAACTACTTGGAGGACCGTCGCTTGGTGC
ACCGCGACCTGGCAGCCAGGAACGTACTGGTGAAAACACCGCAGCATGTCAAGATCACAGATTTTGGGCT
GGCCAAACTGCTGGGTGCGGAAGAGAAAGAATACCATGCAGAAGGAGGCAAAGTGCCTATCAAGTGGATG
GCATTGGAATCAATTTTACACAGAATCTATACCCACCAGAGTGATGTCTGGAGCTACGGGGTGACCGTTT
GGGAGTTGATGACCTTTGGATCCAAGCCATATGACGGAATCCCTGCCAGCGAGATCTCCTCCATCCTGGA
GAAAGGAGAACGCCTCCCTCAGCCACCCATATGTACCATCGATGTCTACATGATCATGGTCAAGTGCTGG
ATGATAGACGCAGATAGTCGCCCAAAGTTCCGTGAGTTGATCATCGAATTCTCCAAAATGGCCCGAGACC
CCCAGCGCTACCTTGTCATTCAGGGGGATGAAAGAATGCATTTGCCAAGTCCTACAGACTCCAACTTCTA
CCGTGCCCTGATGGATGAAGAAGACATGGACGACGTGGTGGATGCCGACGAGTACCTCATCCCACAGCAG
GGCTTCTTCAGCAGCCCCTCCACGTCACGGACTCCCCTCCTGAGCTCTCTGAGTGCAACCAGCAACAATT
CCACCGTGGCTTGCATTGATAGAAATGGGCTGCAAAGCTGTCCCATCAAGGAAGACAGCTTCTTGCAGCG
ATACAGCTCAGACCCCACAGGCGCCTTGACTGAGGACAGCATAGACGACACCTTCCTCCCAGTGCCTGAA
TACATAAACCAGTCCGTTCCCAAAAGGCCCGCTGGCTCTGTGCAGAATCCTGTCTATCACAATCAGCCTC
TGAACCCCGCGCCCAGCAGAGACCCACACTACCAGGACCCCCACAGCACTGCAGTGGGCAACCCCGAGTA
TCTCAACACTGTCCAGCCCACCTGTGTCAACAGCACATTCGACAGCCCTGCCCACTGGGCCCAGAAAGGC
AGCCACCAAATTAGCCTGGACAACCCTGACTACCAGCAGGACTTCTTTCCCAAGGAAGCCAAGCCAAATG
GCATCTTTAAGGGCTCCACAGCTGAAAATGCAGAATACCTAAGGGTCGCGCCACAAAGCAGTGAATTTAT
TGGAGCATAGAACCCAGCTTTCTTGTACAAAGTGGTGATATCCAATTAACCCTCACTAAAGGGTTAGTTA
TGATGAATATTGTGTACCCTATAGTGAGTCGTATTACCACCCAACTTTTCTATACAAAGTGGTTGATATC
CAGCACAGTGGCGGCCGCTCGAGTCTAGAGGGCCCGCGGTTCGAAGGTAAGCCTATCCCTAACCCTCTCC
TCGGTCTCGATTCTACGCGTACCGGTTAGTAATGAGATCCCTCCCCCCCCCCTAACGTTACTGGCCGAAG
CCGCTTGGAATAAGGCCGGTGTGCGTTTGTCTATATGTTATTTTCCACCATATTGCCGTCTTTTGGCAAT
GTGAGGGCCCGGAAACCTGGCCCTGTCTTCTTGACGAGCATTCCTAGGGGTCTTTCCCCTCTCGCCAAAG
GAATGCAAGGTCTGTTGAATGTCGTGAAGGAAGCAGTTCCTCTGGAAGCTTCTTGAAGACAAACAACGTC
TGTAGCGACCCTTTGCAGGCAGCGGAACCCCCCACCTGGCGACAGGTGCCTCTGCGGCCAAAAGCCACGT
GTATAAGATACACCTGCAAAGGCGGCACAACCCCAGTGCCACGTTGTGAGTTGGATAGTTGTGGAAAGAG
TCAAATGGCTCTCCTCAAGCGTATTCAACAAGGGGCTGAAGGATGCCCAGAAGGTACCCCATTGTATGGG
ATCTGATCTGGGGCCTCGGTGCACATGCTTTACATGTGTTTAGTCGAGGTTAAAAAAACGTCTAGGCCCC
CCGAACCACGGGGACGTGGTTTTCCTTTGAAAAACACGATGATAATATGGCCACACATATGACCGAGTAC
AAGCCCACGGTGCGCCTCGCCACCCGCGACGACGTCCCCAGGGCCGTACGCACCCTCGCCGCCGCGTTCG
CCGACTACCCCGCCACGCGCCACACCGTCGATCCGGACCGCCACATCGAGCGGGTCACCGAGCTGCAAGA
ACTCTTCCTCACGCGCGTCGGGCTCGACATCGGCAAGGTGTGGGTCGCGGACGACGGCGCCGCGGTGGCG
GTCTGGACCACGCCGGAGAGCGTCGAAGCGGGGGCGGTGTTCGCCGAGATCGGCCCGCGCATGGCCGAGT
TGAGCGGTTCCCGGCTGGCCGCGCAGCAACAGATGGAAGGCCTCCTGGCGCCGCACCGGCCCAAGGAGCC
CGCGTGGTTCCTGGCCACCGTCGGCGTCTCGCCCGACCACCAGGGCAAGGGTCTGGGCAGCGCCGTCGTG
CTCCCCGGAGTGGAGGCGGCCGAGCGCGCCGGGGTGCCCGCCTTCCTGGAGACCTCCGCGCCCCGCAACC
TCCCCTTCTACGAGCGGCTCGGCTTCACCGTCACCGCCGACGTCGAGGTGCCCGAAGGACCGCGCACCTG
GTGCATGACCCGCAAGCCCGGTGCCTAAATCGATAGATCCTAATCAACCTCTGGATTACAAAATTTGTGA
AAGATTGACTGGTATTCTTAACTATGTTGCTCCTTTTACGCTATGTGGATACGCTGCTTTAATGCCTTTG
TATCATGCTATTGCTTCCCGTATGGCTTTCATTTTCTCCTCCTTGTATAAATCCTGGTTGCTGTCTCTTT
ATGAGGAGTTGTGGCCCGTTGTCAGGCAACGTGGCGTGGTGTGCACTGTGTTTGCTGACGCAACCCCCAC
TGGTTGGGGCATTGCCACCACCTGTCAGCTCCTTTCCGGGACTTTCGCTTTCCCCCTCCCTATTGCCACG
GCGGAACTCATCGCCGCCTGCCTTGCCCGCTGCTGGACAGGGGCTCGGCTGTTGGGCACTGACAATTCCG
TGGTGTTGTCGGGGAAATCATCGTCCTTTCCTTGGCTGCTCGCCTGTGTTGCCACCTGGATTCTGCGCGG
GACGTCCTTCTGCTACGTCCCTTCGGCCCTCAATCCAGCGGACCTTCCTTCCCGCGGCCTGCTGCCGGCT
CTGCGGCCTCTTCCGCGTCTTCGCCTTCGCCCTCAGACGAGTCGGATCTCCCTTTGGGCCGCCTCCCCGC
CTGAGATCCTTTAAGACCAATGACTTACAAGGCAGCTGTAGATCTTAGCCACTTTTTAAAAGAAAAGGGG
GGACTGGAAGGGCTAATTCACTCCCAACGAAGACAAGATCTGCTTTTTGCTTGTACTGGGTCTCTCTGGT
TAGACCAGATCTGAGCCTGGGAGCTCTCTGGCTAACTAGGGAACCCACTGCTTAAGCCTCAATAAAGCTT
GCCTTGAGTGCTTCAAGTAGTGTGTGCCCGTCTGTTGTGTGACTCTGGTAACTAGAGATCCCTCAGACCC
TTTTAGTCAGTGTGGAAAATCTCTAGCAGTAGTAGTTCATGTCATCTTATTATTCAGTATTTATAACTTG
CAAAGAAATGAATATCAGAGAGTGAGAGGCCCGGGTTAATTAAGGAAAGGGCTAGATCATTCTTGAAGAC
GAAAGGGCCTCGTGATACGCCTATTTTTATAGGTTAATGTCATGATAATAATGGTTTCTTAGACGTCAGG
TGGCACTTTTCGGGGAAATGTGCGCGGAACCCCTATTTGTTTATTTTTCTAAATACATTCAAATATGTAT
CCGCTCATGAGACAATAACCCTGATAAATGCTTCAATAATATTGAAAAAGGAAGAGTATGAGTATTCAAC
ATTTCCGTGTCGCCCTTATTCCCTTTTTTGCGGCATTTTGCCTTCCTGTTTTTGCTCACCCAGAAACGCT
GGTGAAAGTAAAAGATGCTGAAGATCAGTTGGGTGCACGAGTGGGTTACATCGAACTGGATCTCAACAGC
GGTAAGATCCTTGAGAGTTTTCGCCCCGAAGAACGTTTTCCAATGATGAGCACTTTTAAAGTTCTGCTAT
GTGGCGCGGTATTATCCCGTGTTGACGCCGGGCAAGAGCAACTCGGTCGCCGCATACACTATTCTCAGAA
TGACTTGGTTGAGTACTCACCAGTCACAGAAAAGCATCTTACGGATGGCATGACAGTAAGAGAATTATGC
AGTGCTGCCATAACCATGAGTGATAACACTGCGGCCAACTTACTTCTGACAACGATCGGAGGACCGAAGG
AGCTAACCGCTTTTTTGCACAACATGGGGGATCATGTAACTCGCCTTGATCGTTGGGAACCGGAGCTGAA
TGAAGCCATACCAAACGACGAGCGTGACACCACGATGCCTGTAGCAATGGCAACAACGTTGCGCAAACTA
TTAACTGGCGAACTACTTACTCTAGCTTCCCGGCAACAATTAATAGACTGGATGGAGGCGGATAAAGTTG
CAGGACCACTTCTGCGCTCGGCCCTTCCGGCTGGCTGGTTTATTGCTGATAAATCTGGAGCCGGTGAGCG
TGGGTCTCGCGGTATCATTGCAGCACTGGGGCCAGATGGTAAGCCCTCCCGTATCGTAGTTATCTACACG
ACGGGGAGTCAGGCAACTATGGATGAACGAAATAGACAGATCGCTGAGATAGGTGCCTCACTGATTAAGC
ATTGGTAACTGTCAGACCAAGTTTACTCATATATACTTTAGATTGATTTAAAACTTCATTTTTAATTTAA
AAGGATCTAGGTGAAGATCCTTTTTGATAATCTCATGACCAAAATCCCTTAACGTGAGTTTTCGTTCCAC
TGAGCGTCAGACCCCGTAGAAAAGATCAAAGGATCTTCTTGAGATCCTTTTTTTCTGCGCGTAATCTGCT
GCTTGCAAACAAAAAAACCACCGCTACCAGCGGTGGTTTGTTTGCCGGATCAAGAGCTACCAACTCTTTT
TCCGAAGGTAACTGGCTTCAGCAGAGCGCAGATACCAAATACTGTTCTTCTAGTGTAGCCGTAGTTAGGC
CACCACTTCAAGAACTCTGTAGCACCGCCTACATACCTCGCTCTGCTAATCCTGTTACCAGTGGCTGCTG
CCAGTGGCGATAAGTCGTGTCTTACCGGGTTGGACTCAAGACGATAGTTACCGGATAAGGCGCAGCGGTC
GGGCTGAACGGGGGGTTCGTGCACACAGCCCAGCTTGGAGCGAACGACCTACACCGAACTGAGATACCTA
CAGCGTGAGCTATGAGAAAGCGCCACGCTTCCCGAAGGGAGAAAGGCGGACAGGTATCCGGTAAGCGGCA
GGGTCGGAACAGGAGAGCGCACGAGGGAGCTTCCAGGGGGAAACGCCTGGTATCTTTATAGTCCTGTCGG
GTTTCGCCACCTCTGACTTGAGCGTCGATTTTTGTGATGCTCGTCAGGGGGGCGGAGCCTATGGAAAAAC
GCCAGCAACGCGGCCTTTTTACGGTTCCTGGCCTTTTGCTGGCCTTTTGCTCACATGTTCTTTCCTGCGT
TATCCCCTGATTCTGTGGATAACCGTATTACCGCCTTTGAGTGAGCTGATACCGCTCGCCGCAGCCGAAC
GACCGAGCGCAGCGAGTCAGTGAGCGAGGAAGCGGAAGAGCGCCCAATACGCAAACCGCCTCTCCCCGCG
CGTTGGCCGATTCATTAATGCAGCAAGCTCATGGCTGACTAATTTTTTTTATTTATGCAGAGGCCGAGGC
CGCCTCGGCCTCTGAGCTATTCCAGAAGTAGTGAGGAGGCTTTTTTGGAGGCCTAGGCTTTTGCAAAAAG
CTCCCCGTGGCACGACAGGTTTCCCGACTGGAAAGCGGGCAGTGAGCGCAACGCAATTAATGTGAGTTAG
CTCACTCATTAGGCACCCCAGGCTTTACACTTTATGCTTCCGGCTCGTATGTTGTGTGGAATTGTGAGCG
GATAACAATTTCACACAGGAAACAGCTATGACATGATTACGAATTTCACAAATAAAGCATTTTTTTCACT
GCATTCTAGTTGTGGTTTGTCCAAACTCATCAATGTATCTTATCATGTCTGGATCAACTGGATAACTCAA
GCTAACCAAAATCATCCCAAACTTCCCACCCCATACCCTATTACCACTGCCAATTACCTGTGGTTTCATT
TACTCTAAACCTGTGATTCCTCTGAATTATTTTCATTTTAAAGAAATTGTATTTGTTAAATATGTACTAC
AAACTTAGTAGT
Features (pLannotate 1.2.2; 30 found; start..end, strand, type, name):
    377..634     +  LTR            5' LTR (truncated): truncated 5' long terminal repeat (LTR) from HIV-1
    681..806     +  misc_feature   HIV-1 Ψ: packaging signal of human immunodeficiency virus type 1
    790..1128    +  CDS            HIV-1 gag (fragment): gag protein from human immunodeficiency virus 1; gag
   1303..1536    +  misc_feature   RRE: The Rev response element (RRE) of HIV-1 allows for Rev-dependent mRNA export from the nucleus to the cytoplasm.
   1913..2013    +  CDS            Rev (fragment): human immunodeficiency virus 1 (HIV-1) Rev protein; rev; enhances nuclear export of unspliced and incompletely spliced viral mRNAs
   2058..2175    +  misc_feature   cPPT/CTS: central polypurine tract and central termination sequence of HIV-1
   2223..3401    +  promoter       EF-1α promoter: strong constitutive promoter for human elongation factor EF-1α
   3422..3442    +  protein_bind   attB1: mutant version of attB; core recombination site for the Gateway® BP reaction BP Clonase™
   3448..7078    +  CDS            EGFR (fragment): precursor of human epidermal growth factor receptor
   7082..7106    -  protein_bind   attB2: mutant version of attB; recombination site for the Gateway® BP reaction BP Clonase™
   7114..7132    +  promoter       T3 promoter: promoter for bacteriophage T3 RNA polymerase
   7158..7176    -  promoter       T7 promoter: promoter for bacteriophage T7 RNA polymerase
   7182..7200    -  protein_bind   attB4 (fragment): mutant version of attB; core recombination site for the Gateway® BP reaction BP Clonase™
   7256..7297    +  CDS            V5 tag: epitope tag from simian virus 5
   7423..7885    +  misc_feature   IRES: internal ribosome entry site (IRES) of the encephalomyocarditis virus (EMCV)
   7899..8496    +  CDS            PuroR (fragment): puromycin N-acetyltransferase; pac from Streptomyces; confers resistance to puromycin
   8512..9100    +  misc_feature   WPRE: woodchuck hepatitis virus posttranscriptional regulatory element
   9108..9173    +  CDS            nef (fragment): NEF_HV1Z2 - Experimental evidence at protein level: Swiss-Prot protein existence level 1. Extracellular Nef protein targets CD4(+) T-lymphocytes for apoptosis by interacting with CXCR4 surface receptors. From Human immunodeficiency virus type 1 group M subtype D (isolate Z2/CDC-Z34) (HIV-1).
   9175..9408    +  LTR            3' LTR (ΔU3): self-inactivating 3' long terminal repeat (LTR) from HIV-1
   9613..9717    +  promoter       AmpR promoter: bla
   9718..10578   +  CDS            AmpR: β-lactamase; bla; confers resistance to ampicillin, carbenicillin, and related antibiotics
  10749..11337   +  rep_origin     ori: high-copy-number ColE1/pMB1/pBR322/pUC origin of replication
  11520..11574   +  CDS            lacI (fragment): lac repressor; lacI; The lac repressor binds to the lac operator to inhibit transcription in E. coli. This inhibition can be relieved by adding lactose or isopropyl-β-D-thiogalactopyranoside (IPTG).
  11580..11673   +  rep_origin     SV40 ori (fragment): SV40 origin of replication
  11698..11735   +  CDS            lacI (fragment): lac repressor; lacI; The lac repressor binds to the lac operator to inhibit transcription in E. coli. This inhibition can be relieved by adding lactose or isopropyl-β-D-thiogalactopyranoside (IPTG).
  11748..11769   +  protein_bind   CAP binding site: CAP binding activates transcription in the presence of cAMP. E. coli catabolite activator protein
  11784..11814   +  promoter       lac promoter: promoter for the E. coli lac operon
  11818..11840   +  protein_bind   lac operator (fragment): The lac repressor binds to the lac operator to inhibit transcription in E. coli. This inhibition can be relieved by adding lactose or isopropyl-β-D-thiogalactopyranoside (IPTG). lac repressor encoded by lacI
  11872..11955   +  polyA_signal   SV40 poly(A) signal (fragment): SV40 polyadenylation signal
  12122..329     +  CDS            nef (fragment) (across the origin): NEF_HV1BR - Experimental evidence at protein level: Swiss-Prot protein existence level 1. Extracellular Nef protein targets CD4(+) T-lymphocytes for apoptosis by interacting with CXCR4 surface receptors (PubMed:14990729). From Human immunodeficiency virus type 1 group M subtype B (isolate BRU/LAI) (HIV-1).
