[The description below was written by a language model from this plasmid's Addgene catalogue record and pLannotate feature annotations shown in this document.]
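Description:
pHAGE-EGFR-V769L is an HIV-1-based lentiviral expression plasmid built on the pHAGE backbone that carries the human epidermal growth factor receptor with the V769L substitution. In bacteria it is maintained through a high-copy ColE1/pUC-type origin and selected with ampicillin via the bla gene. The sequenced record is about 12.1 kb. The viral portion contains a truncated 5' LTR, the Ψ packaging signal with an adjoining gag fragment, the Rev response element for Rev-dependent export of the genomic RNA, the cPPT/CTS element, and a ΔU3 self-inactivating 3' LTR. Together these allow the transcript to be packaged when helper functions are supplied in trans, and they leave the integrated provirus without LTR promoter activity.

The payload is driven by the constitutive human EF-1α promoter. The EGFR open reading frame sits between attB1 and attB2 sites, consistent with the recorded Gateway cloning method. A V5 epitope tag is annotated about 150 bp beyond attB2, following short T3 and T7 promoter and attB4 remnants. The record does not say whether this tag is fused in frame to EGFR, so tagging of the protein should not be assumed. An EMCV IRES then directs translation of puromycin N-acetyltransferase from the same transcript, so transduced mammalian cells can be selected with puromycin. A WPRE ahead of the 3' LTR enhances transcript expression. Small lac, SV40 ori and SV40 poly(A) fragments in the backbone appear to be vector remnants.

The stated purpose is lentiviral expression of EGFR V769L. The associated publication concerns systematic functional annotation of somatic cancer mutations, which suggests use in stable expression of this variant for functional comparison in cell models.
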