Addgene plasmid #116316: pHAGE-EGFR-V769L
Purpose: Lentiviral expression of EGFR V769L
Depositing lab: Gordon Mills & Kenneth Scott. Depositing organization: Baylor College of Medicine. Publication: Systematic Functional Annotation of Somatic Mutations in Cancer. Ng PK, Li J, Jeong KJ, Shao S, Chen H, Tsang YH, Sengupta S, Wang Z, Bhavana VH, Tran R, Soewito S, Minussi DC, Moreno D, Kong K, Dogruluk T, Lu H, Gao J, Tokheim C, Zhou DC, Johnson AM, Zeng J, Ip CKM, Ju Z, Wester M, Yu S, Li Y, Vellano CP, Schultz N, Karchin R, Ding L, Lu Y, Cheung LWT, Chen K, Shaw KR, Meric-Bernstam F, Scott KL, Yi S, Sahni N, Liang H, Mills GB. Cancer Cell. 2018 Mar 12;33(3):450-462.e10. doi: 10.1016/j.ccell.2018.01.021. PubMed 29533785.
Backbone
  Vector backbone: pHAGE
  Vector type: Lentiviral
Growth in bacteria
  Bacterial resistance: Ampicillin, 100 μg/mL
  Growth temperature: 37°C
  Growth strain: Stbl3
  Copy number: High Copy
Gene/Insert
  Gene/Insert name: EGFR
  Species: H. sapiens (human)
  Mutation: V769L
  Entrez Gene: EGFR (a.k.a. ERBB, ERBB1, ERRP, HER1, NISBD2, NNCIS, PIG61, mENA)
  Cloning method: Gateway Cloning
Terms and licenses: Academic/Nonprofit Terms; Industry Terms: Not Available to Industry
How to cite: pHAGE-EGFR-V769L was a gift from Gordon Mills & Kenneth Scott (Addgene plasmid # 116316 ; http://n2t.net/addgene:116316 ; RRID:Addgene_116316)
