>Addgene plasmid #116316 | pHAGE-EGFR-V769L | depositor partial sequence | sequence record 219190 | insert
ATGCGACCCTCCGGGACGGCCGGGGCAGCGCTCCTGGCGCTGCTGGCTGCGCTCTGCCCGGCGAGTCGGG
CTCTGGAGGAAAAGAAAGTTTGCCAAGGCACGAGTAACAAGCTCACGCAGTTGGGCACTTTTGAAGATCA
TTTTCTCAGCCTCCAGAGGATGTTCAATAACTGTGAGGTGGTCCTTGGGAATTTGGAAATTACCTATGTG
CAGAGGAATTATGATCTTTCCTTCTTAAAGACCATCCAGGAGGTGGCTGGTTATGTCCTCATTGCCCTCA
ACACAGTGGAGCGAATTCCTTTGGAAAACCTGCAGATCATCAGAGGAAATATGTACTACGAAAATTCCTA
TGCCTTAGCAGTCTTATCTAACTATGATGCAAATAAAACCGGACTGAAGGAGCTGCCCATGAGAAATTTA
CAGGAAATCCTGCATGGCGCCGTGCGGTTCAGCAACAACCCTGCCCTGTGCAACGTGGAGAGCATCCAGT
GGCGGGACATAGTCAGCAGTGACTTTCTCAGCAACATGTCGATGGACTTCCAGAACCACCTGGGCAGCTG
CCAAAAGTGTGATCCAAGCTGTCCCAATGGGAGCTGCTGGGGTGCAGGAGAGGAGAACTGCCAGAAACTG
ACCAAAATCATCTGTGCCCAGCAGTGCTCCGGGCGCTGCCGTGGCAAGTCCCCCAGTGACTGCTGCCACA
ACCAGTGTGCTGCAGGCTGCACAGGCCCCCGGGAGAGCGACTGCCTGGTCTGCCGCAAATTCCGAGACGA
AGCCACGTGCAAGGACACCTGCCCCCCACTCATGCTCTACAACCCCACCACGTACCAGATGGATGTGAAC
CCCGAGGGCAAATACAGCTTTGGTGCCACCTGCGTGAAGAAGTGTCCCCGTAATTATGTGGTGACAGATC
ACGGCTCGTGCGTCCGAGCCTGTGGGGCCGACAGCTATGAGATGGAGGAAGACGGCGTCCGCAAGTGTAA
GAAGTGCGAAGGGCCTTGCCGCAAAGTGTGTAACGGAATAGGTATTGGTGAATTTAAAGACTCACTCTCC
ATAAATGCTACGAATATTAAACACTTCAAAAACTGCACCTCCATCAGTGGCGATCTCCACATCCTGCCGG
TGGCATTTAGGGGTGACTCCTTCACACATACTCCTCCTCTGGATCCACAGGAACTGGATATTCTGAAAAC
CGTAAAGGAAATCACAGGGTTTTTGCTGATTCAGGCTTGGCCTGAAAACAGGACGGACCTCCATGCCTTT
GAGAACCTAGAAATCATACGCGGCAGGACCAAGCAACATGGTCAGTTTTCTCTTGCAGTCGTCAGCCTGA
ACATAACATCCTTGGGATTACGCTCCCTCAAGGAGATAAGTGATGGAGATGTGATAATTTCAGGAAACAA
AAATTTGTGCTATGCAAATACAATAAACTGGAAAAAACTGTTTGGGACCTCCGGTCAGAAAACCAAAATT
ATAAGCAACAGAGGTGAAAACAGCTGCAAGGCCACAGGCCAGGTCTGCCATGCCTTGTGCTCCCCCGAGG
GCTGCTGGGGCCCGGAGCCCAGGGACTGCGTCTCTTGCCGGAATGTCAGCCGAGGCAGGGAATGCGTGGA
CAAGTGCAACCTTCTGGAGGGTGAGCCAAGGGAGTTTGTGGAGAACTCTGAGTGCATACAGTGCCACCCA
GAGTGCCTGCCTCAGGCCATGAACATCACCTGCACAGGACGGGGACCAGACAACTGTATCCAGTGTGCCC
ACTACATTGACGGCCCCCACTGCGTCAAGACCTGCCCGGCAGGAGTCATGGGAGAAAACAACACCCTGGT
CTGGAAGTACGCAGACGCCGGCCATGTGTGCCACCTGTGCCATCCAAACTGCACCTACGGATGCACTGGG
CCAGGTCTTGAAGGCTGTCCAACGAATGGGCCTAAGATCCCGTCCATCGCCACTGGGATGGTGGGGGCCC
TCCTCTTGCTGCTGGTGGTGGCCCTGGGGATCGGCCTCTTCATGCGAAGGCGCCACATCGTTCGGAAGCG
CACGCTGCGGAGGCTGCTGCAGGAGAGGGAGCTTGTGGAGCCTCTTACACCCAGTGGAGAAGCTCCCAAC
CAAGCTCTCTTGAGGATCTTGAAGGAAACTGAATTCAAAAAGATCAAAGTGCTGGGCTCCGGTGCGTTCG
GCACGGTGTATAAGGGACTCTGGATCCCAGAAGGTGAGAAAGTTAAAATTCCCGTCGCTATCAAGGAATT
AAGAGAAGCAACATCTCCGAAAGCCAACAAGGAAATCCTCGATGAAGCCTACGTGATGGCCAGCTTGGAC
AACCCCCACGTGTGCCGCCTGCTGGGCATCTGCCTCACCTCCACCGTGCAGCTCATCACGCAGCTCATGC
CCTTCGGCTGCCTCCTGGACTATGTCCGGGAACACAAAGACAATATTGGCTCCCAGTACCTGCTCAACTG
GTGTGTGCAGATCGCAAAGGGCATGAACTACTTGGAGGACCGTCGCTTGGTGCACCGCGACCTGGCAGCC
AGGAACGTACTGGTGAAAACACCGCAGCATGTCAAGATCACAGATTTTGGGCTGGCCAAACTGCTGGGTG
CGGAAGAGAAAGAATACCATGCAGAAGGAGGCAAAGTGCCTATCAAGTGGATGGCATTGGAATCAATTTT
ACACAGAATCTATACCCACCAGAGTGATGTCTGGAGCTACGGGGTGACCGTTTGGGAGTTGATGACCTTT
GGATCCAAGCCATATGACGGAATCCCTGCCAGCGAGATCTCCTCCATCCTGGAGAAAGGAGAACGCCTCC
CTCAGCCACCCATATGTACCATCGATGTCTACATGATCATGGTCAAGTGCTGGATGATAGACGCAGATAG
TCGCCCAAAGTTCCGTGAGTTGATCATCGAATTCTCCAAAATGGCCCGAGACCCCCAGCGCTACCTTGTC
ATTCAGGGGGATGAAAGAATGCATTTGCCAAGTCCTACAGACTCCAACTTCTACCGTGCCCTGATGGATG
AAGAAGACATGGACGACGTGGTGGATGCCGACGAGTACCTCATCCCACAGCAGGGCTTCTTCAGCAGCCC
CTCCACGTCACGGACTCCCCTCCTGAGCTCTCTGAGTGCAACCAGCAACAATTCCACCGTGGCTTGCATT
GATAGAAATGGGCTGCAAAGCTGTCCCATCAAGGAAGACAGCTTCTTGCAGCGATACAGCTCAGACCCCA
CAGGCGCCTTGACTGAGGACAGCATAGACGACACCTTCCTCCCAGTGCCTGAATACATAAACCAGTCCGT
TCCCAAAAGGCCCGCTGGCTCTGTGCAGAATCCTGTCTATCACAATCAGCCTCTGAACCCCGCGCCCAGC
AGAGACCCACACTACCAGGACCCCCACAGCACTGCAGTGGGCAACCCCGAGTATCTCAACACTGTCCAGC
CCACCTGTGTCAACAGCACATTCGACAGCCCTGCCCACTGGGCCCAGAAAGGCAGCCACCAAATTAGCCT
GGACAACCCTGACTACCAGCAGGACTTCTTTCCCAAGGAAGCCAAGCCAAATGGCATCTTTAAGGGCTCC
ACAGCTGAAAATGCAGAATACCTAAGGGTCGCGCCACAAAGCAGTGAATTTATTGGAGCATGA
